Addgene plasmid #27836: pUT1490-HQ858754
Depositing lab: John Gray & Erich Grotewold. Depositing organization: University of Toledo. Publication: The Maize TFome--development of a transcription factor open reading frame collection for functional genomics. Burdo B, Gray J, Goetting-Minesky MP, Wittler B, Hunt M, Li T, Velliquette D, Thomas J, Gentzel I, dos Santos Brito M, Mejia-Guerra MK, Connolly LN, Qaisi D, Li W, Casas MI, Doseff AI, Grotewold E. Plant J. 2014 Oct;80(2):356-66. doi: 10.1111/tpj.12623. Epub 2014 Aug 26. PubMed 25053252.
Backbone
  Vector backbone: pENTR/SD
  Backbone manufacturer: Invitrogen
  Backbone size w/o insert (bp): 2601
  Vector type: Entry vector
Growth in bacteria
  Bacterial resistance: Kanamycin, 50 μg/mL
  Growth temperature: 37°C
  Growth strain: DH5alpha
  Growth instructions: E. coli TOP10
  Copy number: Low Copy
Gene/Insert
  Gene/Insert name: SNF2 transcription factor from EE153707
  Species: Zea mays
  Insert size (bp): 1149
  GenBank ID: HQ858754
  Cloning method: Restriction Enzyme
  Sequencing primers: 5′ M13 For; 3′ M13 Rev
Terms and licenses: Academic/Nonprofit Terms; Industry Terms: Not Available to Industry
Depositor comments: This CDS was amplified using PCR from a full length cDNA template from the Maize Full-length cDNA Project (www.maizecdna.org) and the PCR product included the stop codon. The PCR product was cloned into a Gateway pENTR/SD vector. Further information on this gene may be obtained at www.grassius.org using the GenBank number. (The second half of the plasmid name is the GenBank Number for the sequence of the insert)
How to cite: pUT1490-HQ858754 was a gift from John Gray & Erich Grotewold (Addgene plasmid # 27836 ; http://n2t.net/addgene:27836 ; RRID:Addgene_27836)
