[The description below was written by a language model from this plasmid's Addgene catalogue record and the feature table of its GenBank file.]
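Description:
pUT1490-HQ858754 is a Gateway entry clone built on the Invitrogen pENTR/SD backbone and belongs to a maize transcription factor ORF collection made for functional genomics. The 3,750 bp circular plasmid is propagated in E. coli under kanamycin selection, conferred by the aph(3')-Ia aminoglycoside phosphotransferase gene. It replicates from a ColE1/pUC-type origin. The feature table annotates this origin as high copy, whereas the catalogue entry lists the plasmid as low copy; the record does not resolve this difference.

The insert is a 1,149 bp coding sequence from Zea mays described as an SNF2 transcription factor. It was PCR-amplified from a full-length cDNA template, and the native stop codon was retained. It sits between the attL1 and attL2 recombination sites, although the ORF itself is not annotated as a feature in the table. These sites allow LR Clonase-mediated transfer of the ORF, in a defined orientation, into any attR-containing destination vector. Because the stop codon is present, the clone suits native or N-terminally tagged expression rather than C-terminal fusions.

Just downstream of attL1 lies the bacteriophage T7 gene 10 ribosome binding site, the "SD" element of this backbone. It travels with the ORF and supports efficient translation in bacterial expression destination vectors. The rrnB T1 and T2 terminators upstream of the cassette shield the insert from read-through transcription originating in the backbone. A T7 promoter lies beyond attL2, pointing back toward the insert. M13 forward and reverse primer sites flank the cassette for sequence verification. The entry vector carries no promoter driving sense-strand expression of the ORF, so the plasmid mainly serves as a source clone for building expression constructs.
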