LOCUS       Exported 3750 bp ds-DNA circular SYN 13-MAY-2021
DEFINITION  synthetic circular DNA
ACCESSION   .
VERSION     .
KEYWORDS    pUT1490-HQ858754
SOURCE      synthetic DNA construct
  ORGANISM  synthetic DNA construct
REFERENCE   1 (bases 1 to 3750)
  TITLE     Maize TF ORFeome collection
REFERENCE   2 (bases 1 to 3750)
  AUTHORS   .
  TITLE     Direct Submission
  JOURNAL   Exported May 13, 2021 from SnapGene Server 1.1.58
            http://www.snapgene.com
FEATURES             Location/Qualifiers
     source          1..3750
                     /organism="synthetic DNA construct"
                     /mol_type="other DNA"
     protein_bind    1..100
                     /gene="mutant version of attL"
                     /label=attL1
                     /bound_moiety="LR Clonase(TM)"
                     /note="recombination site for the Gateway(R) LR reaction"
     RBS             112..132
                     /note="efficient ribosome binding site from bacteriophage
                     T7 gene 10 (Olins and Rangwala, 1989)"
     protein_bind    complement(1307..1406)
                     /gene="mutant version of attL"
                     /label=attL2
                     /bound_moiety="LR Clonase(TM)"
                     /note="recombination site for the Gateway(R) LR reaction"
     primer_bind     complement(1423..1442)
                     /label=T7
                     /note="T7 promoter, forward primer"
     promoter        complement(1424..1442)
                     /label=T7 promoter
                     /note="promoter for bacteriophage T7 RNA polymerase"
     primer_bind     complement(1447..1463)
                     /label=M13 rev
                     /note="common sequencing primer, one of multiple similar
                     variants"
     primer_bind     complement(1447..1463)
                     /label=M13 Reverse
                     /note="In lacZ gene. Also called M13-rev"
     primer_bind     complement(1565..1584)
                     /label=pENTR-R
                     /note="pENTR vectors, reverse primer"
     CDS             1576..2385
                     /codon_start=1
                     /gene="aph(3')-Ia"
                     /product="aminoglycoside phosphotransferase"
                     /label=KanR
                     /note="confers resistance to kanamycin in bacteria or G418
                     (Geneticin(R)) in eukaryotes"
                     /translation="MSHIQRETSRPRLNSNMDADLYGYKWARDNVGQSGATIYRLYGKP
                     DAPELFLKHGKGSVANDVTDEMVRLNWLTEFMPLPTIKHFIRTPDDAWLLTTAIPGKTA
                     FQVLEEYPDSGENIVDALAVFLRRLHSIPVCNCPFNSDRVFRLAQAQSRMNNGLVDASD
                     FDDERNGWPVEQVWKEMHKLLPFSPDSVVTHGDFSLDNLIFDEGKLIGCIDVGRVGIAD
                     RYQDLAILWNCLGEFSPSLQKRLFQKYGIDNPDMNKLQFHLMLDEFF"
     primer_bind     complement(1643..1662)
                     /label=Kan-R
                     /note="Kanamycin resistance gene, reverse primer"
     rep_origin      2532..3120
                     /direction=RIGHT
                     /label=ori
                     /note="high-copy-number ColE1/pMB1/pBR322/pUC origin of
                     replication"
     primer_bind     3021..3040
                     /label=pBR322ori-F
                     /note="pBR322 origin, forward primer"
     primer_bind     3274..3291
                     /label=L4440
                     /note="L4440 vector, forward primer"
     terminator      3450..3477
                     /label=rrnB T2 terminator
                     /note="transcription terminator T2 from the E. coli rrnB
                     gene"
     terminator      3569..3655
                     /gene="Escherichia coli rrnB"
                     /label=rrnB T1 terminator
                     /note="transcription terminator T1 from the E. coli rrnB
                     gene"
     primer_bind     3704..3726
                     /label=M13/pUC Forward
                     /note="In lacZ gene"
     primer_bind     3718..3735
                     /label=M13 Forward
                     /note="In lacZ gene. Also called M13-F20 or M13 (-21)
                     Forward"
     primer_bind     3719..3735
                     /label=M13 fwd
                     /note="common sequencing primer, one of multiple similar
                     variants"
ORIGIN
        1 caaataatga ttttattttg actgatagtg acctgttcgt tgcaacaaat tgatgagcaa
       61 tgctttttta taatgccaac tttgtacaaa aaagcaggct ccgcggccgc cttgtttaac
      121 tttaagaagg agcccttcac catggggaag gcggaggcga ggtcaagggg gcgcggcggc
      181 ggcggcggcg gcggaggcgc cagcggcaat ccggggaaga tcttcgtcgg agggctcccg
      241 cgggacacca cggatgctac atttgtgagg cattttggac agtatggaga aatagttgat
      301 tcggtgataa tgaaggatag gcacacatct cagccacggg gttttggctt cattacatac
      361 tctgaccctg ctgttgttga taaagtgata gaggacaatc atgttatcaa tggaaagcaa
      421 gttgaaatta agagaaccat accaaaaggt tcggtgcaat ctagctctaa ggatttcaag
      481 actaaaaaga tatttgttgg tgggcttccg tcaacactaa cagaagacga attcaagagt
      541 ttctttgcaa gatatgggac tgtggtggac caccagatta tgtttgatca tgaaaccaaa
      601 cgttcccgag gctttggatt tatagttttt gcttctgagc aagttgtaga tgatttgtta
      661 gcaaatggaa atatggttga ccttgctggt tcaaaggtgg agatcaagaa agcagaacca
      721 aagaaatcct ccaatgcacc gccaccacca gtgcatgtta gaaatgctag gtcagcatat
      781 gatagcggct ctagagacca cccttcagct gacaactatg gtggaatggc cagtgcttat
      841 ggaaactaca ggggtggtgg atttggtcct tataggagcg atacaggatt tggtgctagg
      901 ctcagcagct atggtggggt aggtgatttt ggtggtgcat atggtcgtta ctatgcagga
      961 ttaggagggg gatatggagc cgcgtcttcg tttggttatc ctggtcgctt tgggttatat
     1021 ggaggaggtt ttggtggatc ttatgctggt gctgacttaa gtggctatag acgcggtgga
     1081 ggtgatgaga gcttcggtgc ccctggtggt aatcctgggt ttggtggtga tgctgaagag
     1141 agctttggtg gccctagtag ttctggcttt agtggcaccg cctatggtgg ggcatatgat
     1201 cctacgctag gtggttatgg atctgctagc acacctgaca tgaatagggg aagcttcact
     1261 ggaggatatg gacgatatca cccatatgga aagggtgggc gcgccgaccc agctttcttg
     1321 tacaaagttg gcattataag aaagcattgc ttatcaattt gttgcaacga acaggtcact
     1381 atcagtcaaa ataaaatcat tatttgccat ccagctgata tcccctatag tgagtcgtat
     1441 tacatggtca tagctgtttc ctggcagctc tggcccgtgt ctcaaaatct ctgatgttac
     1501 attgcacaag ataaaaatat atcatcatga acaataaaac tgtctgctta cataaacagt
     1561 aatacaaggg gtgttatgag ccatattcaa cgggaaacgt cgaggccgcg attaaattcc
     1621 aacatggatg ctgatttata tgggtataaa tgggctcgcg ataatgtcgg gcaatcaggt
     1681 gcgacaatct atcgcttgta tgggaagccc gatgcgccag agttgtttct gaaacatggc
     1741 aaaggtagcg ttgccaatga tgttacagat gagatggtca gactaaactg gctgacggaa
     1801 tttatgcctc ttccgaccat caagcatttt atccgtactc ctgatgatgc atggttactc
     1861 accactgcga tccccggaaa aacagcattc caggtattag aagaatatcc tgattcaggt
     1921 gaaaatattg ttgatgcgct ggcagtgttc ctgcgccggt tgcattcgat tcctgtttgt
     1981 aattgtcctt ttaacagcga tcgcgtattt cgtctcgctc aggcgcaatc acgaatgaat
     2041 aacggtttgg ttgatgcgag tgattttgat gacgagcgta atggctggcc tgttgaacaa
     2101 gtctggaaag aaatgcataa acttttgcca ttctcaccgg attcagtcgt cactcatggt
     2161 gatttctcac ttgataacct tatttttgac gaggggaaat taataggttg tattgatgtt
     2221 ggacgagtcg gaatcgcaga ccgataccag gatcttgcca tcctatggaa ctgcctcggt
     2281 gagttttctc cttcattaca gaaacggctt tttcaaaaat atggtattga taatcctgat
     2341 atgaataaat tgcagtttca tttgatgctc gatgagtttt tctaatcaga attggttaat
     2401 tggttgtaac actggcagag cattacgctg acttgacggg acggcgcaag ctcatgacca
     2461 aaatccctta acgtgagtta cgcgtcgttc cactgagcgt cagaccccgt agaaaagatc
     2521 aaaggatctt cttgagatcc tttttttctg cgcgtaatct gctgcttgca aacaaaaaaa
     2581 ccaccgctac cagcggtggt ttgtttgccg gatcaagagc taccaactct ttttccgaag
     2641 gtaactggct tcagcagagc gcagatacca aatactgtcc ttctagtgta gccgtagtta
     2701 ggccaccact tcaagaactc tgtagcaccg cctacatacc tcgctctgct aatcctgtta
     2761 ccagtggctg ctgccagtgg cgataagtcg tgtcttaccg ggttggactc aagacgatag
     2821 ttaccggata aggcgcagcg gtcgggctga acggggggtt cgtgcacaca gcccagcttg
     2881 gagcgaacga cctacaccga actgagatac ctacagcgtg agcattgaga aagcgccacg
     2941 cttcccgaag ggagaaaggc ggacaggtat ccggtaagcg gcagggtcgg aacaggagag
     3001 cgcacgaggg agcttccagg gggaaacgcc tggtatcttt atagtcctgt cgggtttcgc
     3061 cacctctgac ttgagcgtcg atttttgtga tgctcgtcag gggggcggag cctatggaaa
     3121 aacgccagca acgcggcctt tttacggttc ctggcctttt gctggccttt tgctcacatg
     3181 ttctttcctg cgttatcccc tgattctgtg gataaccgta ttaccgcctt tgagtgagct
     3241 gataccgctc gccgcagccg aacgaccgag cgcagcgagt cagtgagcga ggaagcggaa
     3301 gagcgcccaa tacgcaaacc gcctctcccc gcgcgttggc cgattcatta atgcagctgg
     3361 cacgacaggt ttcccgactg gaaagcgggc agtgagcgca acgcaattaa tacgcgtacc
     3421 gctagccagg aagagtttgt agaaacgcaa aaaggccatc cgtcaggatg gccttctgct
     3481 tagtttgatg cctggcagtt tatggcgggc gtcctgcccg ccaccctccg ggccgttgct
     3541 tcacaacgtt caaatccgct cccggcggat ttgtcctact caggagagcg ttcaccgaca
     3601 aacaacagat aaaacgaaag gcccagtctt ccgactgagc ctttcgtttt atttgatgcc
     3661 tggcagttcc ctactctcgc gttaacgcta gcatggatgt tttcccagtc acgacgttgt
     3721 aaaacgacgg ccagtcttaa gctcgggccc
//
