>Addgene plasmid #27836 | pUT1490-HQ858754 | addgene partial sequence | sequence record 34126 | 27836 with M13pUC-fwd
CCAATAATGATTTTATTTTGACTGATAGTGACCTGTTCGTTGCAACAAATTGATGAGCAATGCTTTTTTA
TAATGCCAACTTTGTACAAAAAAGCAGGCTCCGCGGCCGCCTTGTTTAACTTTAAGAAGGAGCCCTTCAC
CATGGGGAAGGCGGAGGCGAGGTCAAGGGGGCGCGGCGGCGGCGGCGGCGGCGGAGGCGCCAGCGGCAAT
CCGGGGAAGATCTTCGTCGGAGGGCTCCCGCGGGACACCACGGATGCTACATTTGTGAGGCATTTTGGAC
AGTATGGAGAAATAGTTGATTCGGTGATAATGAAGGATAGGCACACATCTCAGCCACGGGGTTTTGGCTT
CATTACATACTCTGACCCTGCTGTTGTTGATAAAGTGATAGAGGACAATCATGTTATCAATGGAAAGCAA
GTTGAAATTAAGAGAACCATACCAAAAGGTTCGGTGCAATCTAGCTCTAAGGATTTCAAGACTAAAAAGA
TATTTGTTGGTGGGCTTCCGTCAACACTAACAGAAGACGAATTCAAGAGTTTCTTTGCAAGATATGGGAC
TGTGGTGGACCACCAGATTATGTTTGATCATGAAACCAAACGTTCCCGAGGCTTTGGATTTATAGTTTTT
GCTTCTGAGCAAGTTGTAGATGATTTGTTAGCAAATGGAAATATGGTTGACCTTGCTGGTTCAAAGGTGG
AGATCAAGAAAGCAGAACCAAAGAAATCCTCCAATGCACCGCCACCACCAGTGCATGTTAGAAATGCTAG
GTCAGCATATGATAGCGGCTCTAGAGACCACCCTTCAGCTGACAACTATGGTGGAATGGCCAGTGCTTAT
GGAAACT
